>Addgene plasmid #80745 | pE-SUMO CRYBA1 | depositor full sequence | sequence record 152171 | pE-SUMO CRYBA1 sequence 6329 bps
AGATCTCGATCCCGCGAAATTAATACGACTCACTATAGGGGAATTGTGAGCGGATAACAATTCCCCTCTA
GAAATAATTTTGTTTAACTTTAAGAAGGAGATATACCATGGGTCATCACCATCATCATCACGGGTCCCTG
CAGGACTCAGAAGTCAATCAAGAAGCTAAGCCAGAGGTCAAGCCAGAAGTCAAGCCTGAGACTCACATCA
ATTTAAAGGTGTCCGATGGATCTTCAGAGATCTTCTTCAAGATCAAAAAGACCACTCCTTTAAGAAGGCT
GATGGAAGCGTTCGCTAAAAGACAGGGTAAGGAAATGGACTCCTTAAGATTCTTGTACGACGGTATTAGA
ATTCAAGCTGATCAGGCCCCTGAAGATTTGGACATGGAGGATAACGATATTATTGAGGCTCACCGCGAAC
AGATTGGAGGTGCTCAGACCAACCCTACGCCGGGGTCCCTGGGGCCATGGAAGATAACCATCTATGATCA
GGAGAACTTTCAGGGCAAGAGGATGGAGTTCACCAGCTCCTGTCCAAATGTCTCTGAGCGCAGTTTTGAT
AATGTCCGGTCCCTGAAGGTGGAAAGTGGCGCCTGGATTGGTTATGAGCATACCAGCTTCTGTGGGCAAC
AGTTTATCCTGGAGAGAGGAGAATACCCTCGCTGGGATGCCTGGAGTGGGAGTAATGCCTACCACATTGA
GCGTCTCATGTCCTTCCGCCCCATCTGTTCAGCTAATCATAAGGAGTCTAAGATGACCATCTTTGAGAAG
GAAAACTTTATTGGACGCCAGTGGGAGATCTCTGACGACTACCCCTCCTTGCAAGCCATGGGCTGGTTCA
ACAACGAAGTCGGCTCCATGAAGATACAAAGTGGGGCCTGGGTTTGCTACCAATATCCTGGATATCGTGG
GTATCAGTATATCTTGGAATGTGACCATCATGGAGGAGACTATAAACATTGGAGAGAGTGGGGCTCTCAT
GCCCAGACTTCGCAGATCCAATCGATTCGCCGAATCCAACAGTAACTAGAGGATCCGAATTCGAGCTCCG
TCGACAAGCTTGCGGCCGCACTCGAGCACCACCACCACCACCACTGAGATCCGGCTGCTAACAAAGCCCG
AAAGGAAGCTGAGTTGGCTGCTGCCACCGCTGAGCAATAACTAGCATAACCCCTTGGGGCCTCTAAACGG
GTCTTGAGGGGTTTTTTGCTGAAAGGAGGAACTATATCCGGATTGGCGAATGGG
[124 nt withheld, positions 1245-1368]
C
[91 nt withheld, positions 1370-1460]
A
[49 nt withheld, positions 1462-1510]
CCTTTGACGTTGGAGTCCACGTTCTTT
[37 nt withheld, positions 1538-1574]
ACCCTATCTCGGTCTATTCTTTTGATTTATAAGGGATTTTGCCGATTTCGGCCTATTGGTTAAAAAATGA
GCTGATTTAACAAAAATTTAACGCGAATTTTAACAAAATATTAACGTTTACAATTTCAGGTGGCACTTTT
CGGGGAAATGTGCGCGGAACCCCTATTTGTTTATTTTTCTAAATACATTCAAATATGTATCCGCTCATGA
GACAATAACCCTGATAAATGCTTCAATAATATTGAAAAAGGAAGAGTATGAGTATTCAACATTTCCGTGT
CGCCCTTATTCCCTTTTTTGCGGCATTTTGCCTTCCTGTTTTTGCTCACCCAGAAACGCTGGTGAAAGTA
AAAGATGCTGAAGATCAGTTGGGTGCACGAGTGGGTTACATCGAACTGGATCTCAACAGCGGTAAGATCC
TTGAGAGTTTTCGCCCCGAAGAACGTTTTCCAATGATGAGCACTTTTAAAGTTCTGCTATGTGGCGCGGT
ATTATCCCGTATTGACGCCGGGCAAGAGCAACTCGGTCGCCGCATACACTATTCTCAGAATGACTTGGTT
GAGTACTCACCAGTCACAGAAAAGCATCTTACGGATGGCATGACAGTAAGAGAATTATGCAGTGCTGCCA
TAACCATGAGTGATAACACTGCGGCCAACTTACTTCTGACAACGATCGGAGGACCGAAGGAGCTAACCGC
TTTTTTGCACAACATGGGGGATCATGTAACTCGCCTTGATCGTTGGGAACCGGAGCTGAATGAAGCCATA
CCAAACGACGAGCGTGACACCACGATGCCTGCAGCAATGGCAACAACGTTGCGCAAACTATTAACTGGCG
AACTACTTACTCTAGCTTCCCGGCAACAATTAATAGACTGGATGGAGGCGGATAAAGTTGCAGGACCACT
TCTGCGCTCGGCCCTTCCGGCTGGCTGGTTTATTGCTGATAAATCTGGAGCCGGTGAGCGTGGTTCTCGC
GGTATCATTGCAGCACTGGGGCCAGATGGTAAGCCCTCCCGTATCGTAGTTATCTACACGACGGGGAGTC
AGGCAACTATGGATGAACGAAATAGACAGATCGCTGAGATAGGTGCCTCACTGATTAAGCATTGGTAACT
GTCAGACCAAGTTTACTCATATATACTTTAGATTGATTTAAAACTTCATTTTTAATTTAAAAGGATCTAG
GTGAAGATCCTTTTTGATAATCTCATGACCAAAATCCCTTAACGTGAGTTTTCGTTCCACTGAGCGTCAG
ACCCCGTAGAAAAGATCAAAGGATCTTCTTGAGATCCTTTTTTTCTGCGCGTAATCTGCTGCTTGCAAAC
AAAAAAACCACCGCTACCAGCGGTGGTTTGTTTGCCGGATCAAGAGCTACCAACTCTTTTTCCGAAGGTA
ACTGGCTTCAGCAGAGCGCAGATACCAAATACTGTCCTTCTAGTGTAGCCGTAGTTAGGCCACCACTTCA
AGAACTCTGTAGCACCGCCTACATACCTCGCTCTGCTAATCCTGTTACCAGTGGCTGCTGCCAGTGGCGA
TAAGTCGTGTCTTACCGGGTTGGACTCAAGACGATAGTTACCGGATAAGGCGCAGCGGTCGGGCTGAACG
GGGGGTTCGTGCACACAGCCCAGCTTGGAGCGAACGACCTACACCGAACTGAGATACCTACAGCGTGAGC
TATGAGAAAGCGCCACGCTTCCCGAAGGGAGAAAGGCGGACAGGTATCCGGTAAGCGGCAGGGTCGGAAC
AGGAGAGCGCACGAGGGAGCTTCCAGGGGGAAACGCCTGGTATCTTTATAGTCCTGTCGGGTTTCGCCAC
CTCTGACTTGAGCGTCGATTTTTGTGATGCTCGTCAGGGGGGCGGAGCCTATGGAAAAACGCCAGCAACG
CGGCCTTTTTACGGTTCCTGGCCTTTTGCTGGCCTTTTGCTCACATGTTCTTTCCTGCGTTATCCCCTGA
TTCTGTGGATAACCGTATTACCGCCTTTGAGTGAGCTGATACCGCTCGCCGCAGCCGAACGACCGAGCGC
AGCGAGTCAGTGAGCGAGGAAGCGGAAGAGCGCCTGATGCGGTATTTTCTCCTTACGCATCTGTGCGGTA
TTTCACACCGCATATATGGTGCACTCTCAGTACAATCTGCTCTGATGCCGCATAGTTAAGCCAGTATACA
CTCCGCTATCGCTACGTGACTGGGTCATGGCTGCGCCCCGACACCCGCCAACACCCGCTGACGCGCCCTG
ACGGGCTTGTCTGCTCCCGGCATCCGCTTACAGACAAGCTGTGACCGTCTCCGGGAGCTGCATGTGTCAG
AGGTTTTCACCGTCATCACCGAAACGCGCGAGGCAGCTGCGGTAAAGCTCATCAGCGTGGTCGTGAAGCG
ATTCACAGATGTCTGCCTGTTCATCCGCGTCCAGCTCGTTGAGTTTCTCCAGAAGCGTTAATGTCTGGCT
TCTGATAAAGCGGGCCATGTTAAGGGCGGTTTTTTCCTGTTTGGTCACTGATGCCTCCGTGTAAGGGGGA
TTTCTGTTCATGGGGGTAATGATACCGATGAAACGAGAGAGGATGCTCACGATACGGGTTACTGATGATG
AACATGCCCGGTTACTGGAACGTTGTGAGGGTAAACAACTGGCGGTATGGATGCGGCGGGACCAGAGAAA
AATCACTCAGGGTCAATGCCAGCGCTTCGTTAATACAGATGTAGGTGTTCCACAGGGTAGCCAGCAGCAT
CCTGCGATGCAGATCCGGAACATAATGGTGCAGGGCGCTGACTTCCGCGTTTCCAGACTTTACGAAACAC
GGAAACCGAAGACCATTCATGTTGTTGCTCAGGTCGCAGACGTTTTGCAGCAGCAGTCGCTTCACGTTCG
CTCGCGTATCGGTGATTCATTCTGCTAACCAGTAAGGCAACCCCGCCAGCCTAGCCGGGTCCTCAACGAC
AGGAGCACGATCATGCGCACCCGTGGGGCCGCCATGCCGGCGATAATGGCCTGCTTCTCGCCGAAACGTT
TGGTGGCGGGACCAGTGACGAAGGCTTGAGCGAGGGCGTGCAAGATTCCGAATACCGCAAGCGACAGGCC
GATCATCGTCGCGCTCCAGCGAAAGCGGTCCTCGCCGAAAATGACCCAGAGCGCTGCCGGCACCTGTCCT
ACGAGTTGCATGATAAAGAAGACAGTCATAAGTGCGGCGACGATAGTCATGCCCCGCGCCCACCGGAAGG
AGCTGACTGGGTTGAAGGCTCTCAAGGGCATCGGTCGAGATCCCGGTGCCTAATGAGTGAGCTAACTTAC
ATTAATTGCGTTGCGCTCACTGCCCGCTTTCCAGTCGGGAAACCTGTCGTGCCAGCTGCATTAATGAATC
GGCCAACGCGCGGGGAGAGGCGGTTTGCGTATTGGGCGCCAGGGTGGTTTTTCTTTTCACCAGTGAGACG
GGCAACAGCTGATTGCCCTTCACCGCCTGGCCCTGAGAGAGTTGCAGCAAGCGGTCCACGCTGGTTTGCC
CCAGCAGGCGAAAATCCTGTTTGATGGTGGTTAACGGCGGGATATAACATGAGCTGTCTTCGGTATCGTC
GTATCCCACTACCGAGATATCCGCACCAACGCGCAGCCCGGACTCGGTAATGGCGCGCATTGCGCCCAGC
GCCATCTGATCGTTGGCAACCAGCATCGCAGTGGGAACGATGCCCTCATTCAGCATTTGCATGGTTTGTT
GAAAACCGGACATGGCACTCCAGTCGCCTTCCCGTTCCGCTATCGGCTGAATTTGATTGCGAGTGAGATA
TTTATGCCAGCCAGCCAGACGCAGACGCGCCGAGACAGAACTTAATGGGCCCGCTAACAGCGCGATTTGC
TGGTGACCCAATGCGACCAGATGCTCCACGCCCAGTCGCGTACCGTCTTCATGGGAGAAAATAATACTGT
TGATGGGTGTCTGGTCAGAGACATCAAGAAATAACGCCGGAACATTAGTGCAGGCAGCTTCCACAGCAAT
GGCATCCTGGTCATCCAGCGGATAGTTAATGATCAGCCCACTGACGCGTTGCGCGAGAAGATTGTGCACC
GCCGCTTTACAGGCTTCGACGCCGCTTCGTTCTACCATCGACACCACCACGCTGGCACCCAGTTGATCGG
CGCGAGATTTAATCGCCGCGACAATTTGCGACGGCGCGTGCAGGGCCAGACTGGAGGTGGCAACGCCAAT
CAGCAACGACTGTTTGCCCGCCAGTTGTTGTGCCACGCGGTTGGGAATGTAATTCAGCTCCGCCATCGCC
GCTTCCACTTTTTCCCGCGTTTTCGCAGAAACGTGGCTGGCCTGGTTCACCACGCGGGAAACGGTCTGAT
AAGAGACACCGGCATACTCTGCGACATCGTATAACGTTACTGGTTTCACATTCACCACCCTGAATTGACT
CTCTTCCGGGCGCTATCATGCCATACCGCGAAAGGTTTTGCGCCATTCGATGGTGTCCGGGATCTCGACG
CTCTCCCTTATGCGACTCCTGCATTAGGAAGCAGCCCAGTAGTAGGTTGAGGCCGTTGAGCACCGCCGCC
GCAAGGAATGGTGCATGCAAGGAGATGGCGCCCAACAGTCCCCCGGCCACGGGGCCTGCCACCATACCCA
CGCCGAAACAAGCGCTCATGAGCCCGAAGTGGCGAGCCCGATCTTCCCCATCGGTGATGTCGGCGATATA
GGCGCCAGCAACCGCACCTGTGGCGCCGGTGATGCCGGCCACGATGCGTCCGGCGTAGAGGATCG
Features (pLannotate 1.2.2; 20 found; start..end, strand, type, name):
     21..39      +  promoter       T7 promoter: promoter for bacteriophage T7 RNA polymerase
     40..64      +  protein_bind   lac operator: The lac repressor binds to the lac operator to inhibit transcription in E. coli. This inhibition can be relieved by adding lactose or isopropyl-β-D-thiogalactopyranoside (IPTG). lac repressor encoded by lacI
     79..101     +  RBS            RBS: efficient ribosome binding site from bacteriophage T7 gene 10 (Olins and Rangwala, 1989)
    144..431     +  CDS            SUMO: cleavable ubiquitin-like protein tag; S. cerevisiae SMT3 (truncated and modified); modified to prevent cleavage by eukaryotic SUMO proteases
    432..1022    +  CDS            CRYBA1 (fragment): CRBA1_HUMAN - Also known as CRYB1. Experimental evidence at protein level: Swiss-Prot protein existence level 1. Crystallins are the dominant structural components of the vertebrate eye lens. From Homo sapiens (Human).
   1077..1094    +  CDS            9xHis (fragment): 9xHis affinity tag
   1104..1153    +  CDS            SET1 (fragment): solubility-enhancement tag derived from T7 phage gene 10B
   1161..1208    +  terminator     T7 terminator: transcription terminator for bacteriophage T7 RNA polymerase
   1245..1700    +  rep_origin     f1 ori (sequence partly withheld): f1 bacteriophage origin of replication; arrow indicates direction of (+) strand synthesis
   1727..1831    +  promoter       AmpR promoter: bla
   1832..2692    +  CDS            AmpR: β-lactamase; bla; confers resistance to ampicillin, carbenicillin, and related antibiotics
   2863..3451    +  rep_origin     ori: high-copy-number ColE1/pMB1/pBR322/pUC origin of replication
   3637..3779    -  misc_feature   bom: basis of mobility region from pBR322
   3881..4072    -  CDS            rop: Rop protein, which maintains plasmids at low copy number; rop
   4089..4469    +  CDS            YPB1_ECOLX: Protein predicted: Swiss-Prot protein existence level 4. From Escherichia coli.
   4541..4832    -  CDS            TcR (fragment): tetracycline efflux protein; tet; confers resistance to tetracycline
   4847..4868    -  protein_bind   CAP binding site: CAP binding activates transcription in the presence of cAMP. E. coli catabolite activator protein
   4881..5963    -  CDS            lacI: lac repressor; lacI; The lac repressor binds to the lac operator to inhibit transcription in E. coli. This inhibition can be relieved by adding lactose or isopropyl-β-D-thiogalactopyranoside (IPTG).
   5964..6041    -  promoter       lacI promoter: lacI
   6049..6328    -  CDS            TcR (fragment): tetracycline efflux protein; tet; confers resistance to tetracycline
