>Addgene plasmid #80745 | pE-SUMO CRYBA1 | depositor full sequence | sequence record 153525 | Full plasmid sequence
AGATCTCGATCCCGCGAAATTAATACGACTCACTATAGGGGAATTGTGAGCGGATAACAATTCCCCTCTA
GAAATAATTTTGTTTAACTTTAAGAAGGAGATATACCATGGGTCATCACCATCATCATCACGGGTCCCTG
CAGGACTCAGAAGTCAATCAAGAAGCTAAGCCAGAGGTCAAGCCAGAAGTCAAGCCTGAGACTCACATCA
ATTTAAAGGTGTCCGATGGATCTTCAGAGATCTTCTTCAAGATCAAAAAGACCACTCCTTTAAGAAGGCT
GATGGAAGCGTTCGCTAAAAGACAGGGTAAGGAAATGGACTCCTTAAGATTCTTGTACGACGGTATTAGA
ATTCAAGCTGATCAGGCCCCTGAAGATTTGGACATGGAGGATAACGATATTATTGAGGCTCACCGCGAAC
AGATTGGAGGTGCTCAGACCAACCCTACGCCGGGGTCCCTGGGGCCATGGAAGATAACCATCTATGATCA
GGAGAACTTTCAGGGCAAGAGGATGGAGTTCACCAGCTCCTGTCCAAATGTCTCTGAGCGCAGTTTTGAT
AATGTCCGGTCCCTGAAGGTGGAAAGTGGCGCCTGGATTGGTTATGAGCATACCAGCTTCTGTGGGCAAC
AGTTTATCCTGGAGAGAGGAGAATACCCTCGCTGGGATGCCTGGAGTGGGAGTAATGCCTACCACATTGA
GCGTCTCATGTCCTTCCGCCCCATCTGTTCAGCTAATCATAAGGAGTCTAAGATGACCATCTTTGAGAAG
GAAAACTTTATTGGACGCCAGTGGGAGATCTCTGACGACTACCCCTCCTTGCAAGCCATGGGCTGGTTCA
ACAACGAAGTCGGCTCCATGAAGATACAAAGTGGGGCCTGGGTTTGCTACCAATATCCTGGATATCGTGG
GTATCAGTATATCTTGGAATGTGACCATCATGGAGGAGACTATAAACATTGGAGAGAGTGGGGCTCTCAT
GCCCAGACTTCGCAGATCCAATCGATTCGCCGAATCCAACAGTAATCTAGAGGATCCGAATTCGAGCTCC
GTCGACAAGCTTGCGGCCGCACTCGAGCACCACCACCACCACCACTGAGATCCGGCTGCTAACAAAGCCC
GAAAGGAAGCTGAGTTGGCTGCTGCCACCGCTGAGCAATAACTAGCATAACCCCTTGGGGCCTCTAAACG
GGTCTTGAGGGGTTTTTTGCTGAAAGGAGGAACTATATCCGGATTGGCGAATGGG
[124 nt withheld, positions 1246-1369]
C
[91 nt withheld, positions 1371-1461]
A
[49 nt withheld, positions 1463-1511]
CCTTTGACGTTGGAGTCCACGTTCTTT
[37 nt withheld, positions 1539-1575]
ACCCTATCTCGGTCTATTCTTTTGATTTATAAGGGATTTTGCCGATTTCGGCCTATTGGTTAAAAAATGA
GCTGATTTAACAAAAATTTAACGCGAATTTTAACAAAATATTAACGTTTACAATTTCAGGTGGCACTTTT
CGGGGAAATGTGCGCGGAACCCCTATTTGTTTATTTTTCTAAATACATTCAAATATGTATCCGCTCATGA
GACAATAACCCTGATAAATGCTTCAATAATATTGAAAAAGGAAGAGTATGAGTATTCAACATTTCCGTGT
CGCCCTTATTCCCTTTTTTGCGGCATTTTGCCTTCCTGTTTTTGCTCACCCAGAAACGCTGGTGAAAGTA
AAAGATGCTGAAGATCAGTTGGGTGCACGAGTGGGTTACATCGAACTGGATCTCAACAGCGGTAAGATCC
TTGAGAGTTTTCGCCCCGAAGAACGTTTTCCAATGATGAGCACTTTTAAAGTTCTGCTATGTGGCGCGGT
ATTATCCCGTATTGACGCCGGGCAAGAGCAACTCGGTCGCCGCATACACTATTCTCAGAATGACTTGGTT
GAGTACTCACCAGTCACAGAAAAGCATCTTACGGATGGCATGACAGTAAGAGAATTATGCAGTGCTGCCA
TAACCATGAGTGATAACACTGCGGCCAACTTACTTCTGACAACGATCGGAGGACCGAAGGAGCTAACCGC
TTTTTTGCACAACATGGGGGATCATGTAACTCGCCTTGATCGTTGGGAACCGGAGCTGAATGAAGCCATA
CCAAACGACGAGCGTGACACCACGATGCCTGCAGCAATGGCAACAACGTTGCGCAAACTATTAACTGGCG
AACTACTTACTCTAGCTTCCCGGCAACAATTAATAGACTGGATGGAGGCGGATAAAGTTGCAGGACCACT
TCTGCGCTCGGCCCTTCCGGCTGGCTGGTTTATTGCTGATAAATCTGGAGCCGGTGAGCGTGGTTCTCGC
GGTATCATTGCAGCACTGGGGCCAGATGGTAAGCCCTCCCGTATCGTAGTTATCTACACGACGGGGAGTC
AGGCAACTATGGATGAACGAAATAGACAGATCGCTGAGATAGGTGCCTCACTGATTAAGCATTGGTAACT
GTCAGACCAAGTTTACTCATATATACTTTAGATTGATTTAAAACTTCATTTTTAATTTAAAAGGATCTAG
GTGAAGATCCTTTTTGATAATCTCATGACCAAAATCCCTTAACGTGAGTTTTCGTTCCACTGAGCGTCAG
ACCCCGTAGAAAAGATCAAAGGATCTTCTTGAGATCCTTTTTTTCTGCGCGTAATCTGCTGCTTGCAAAC
AAAAAAACCACCGCTACCAGCGGTGGTTTGTTTGCCGGATCAAGAGCTACCAACTCTTTTTCCGAAGGTA
ACTGGCTTCAGCAGAGCGCAGATACCAAATACTGTCCTTCTAGTGTAGCCGTAGTTAGGCCACCACTTCA
AGAACTCTGTAGCACCGCCTACATACCTCGCTCTGCTAATCCTGTTACCAGTGGCTGCTGCCAGTGGCGA
TAAGTCGTGTCTTACCGGGTTGGACTCAAGACGATAGTTACCGGATAAGGCGCAGCGGTCGGGCTGAACG
GGGGGTTCGTGCACACAGCCCAGCTTGGAGCGAACGACCTACACCGAACTGAGATACCTACAGCGTGAGC
TATGAGAAAGCGCCACGCTTCCCGAAGGGAGAAAGGCGGACAGGTATCCGGTAAGCGGCAGGGTCGGAAC
AGGAGAGCGCACGAGGGAGCTTCCAGGGGGAAACGCCTGGTATCTTTATAGTCCTGTCGGGTTTCGCCAC
CTCTGACTTGAGCGTCGATTTTTGTGATGCTCGTCAGGGGGGCGGAGCCTATGGAAAAACGCCAGCAACG
CGGCCTTTTTACGGTTCCTGGCCTTTTGCTGGCCTTTTGCTCACATGTTCTTTCCTGCGTTATCCCCTGA
TTCTGTGGATAACCGTATTACCGCCTTTGAGTGAGCTGATACCGCTCGCCGCAGCCGAACGACCGAGCGC
AGCGAGTCAGTGAGCGAGGAAGCGGAAGAGCGCCTGATGCGGTATTTTCTCCTTACGCATCTGTGCGGTA
TTTCACACCGCATATATGGTGCACTCTCAGTACAATCTGCTCTGATGCCGCATAGTTAAGCCAGTATACA
CTCCGCTATCGCTACGTGACTGGGTCATGGCTGCGCCCCGACACCCGCCAACACCCGCTGACGCGCCCTG
ACGGGCTTGTCTGCTCCCGGCATCCGCTTACAGACAAGCTGTGACCGTCTCCGGGAGCTGCATGTGTCAG
AGGTTTTCACCGTCATCACCGAAACGCGCGAGGCAGCTGCGGTAAAGCTCATCAGCGTGGTCGTGAAGCG
ATTCACAGATGTCTGCCTGTTCATCCGCGTCCAGCTCGTTGAGTTTCTCCAGAAGCGTTAATGTCTGGCT
TCTGATAAAGCGGGCCATGTTAAGGGCGGTTTTTTCCTGTTTGGTCACTGATGCCTCCGTGTAAGGGGGA
TTTCTGTTCATGGGGGTAATGATACCGATGAAACGAGAGAGGATGCTCACGATACGGGTTACTGATGATG
AACATGCCCGGTTACTGGAACGTTGTGAGGGTAAACAACTGGCGGTATGGATGCGGCGGGACCAGAGAAA
AATCACTCAGGGTCAATGCCAGCGCTTCGTTAATACAGATGTAGGTGTTCCACAGGGTAGCCAGCAGCAT
CCTGCGATGCAGATCCGGAACATAATGGTGCAGGGCGCTGACTTCCGCGTTTCCAGACTTTACGAAACAC
GGAAACCGAAGACCATTCATGTTGTTGCTCAGGTCGCAGACGTTTTGCAGCAGCAGTCGCTTCACGTTCG
CTCGCGTATCGGTGATTCATTCTGCTAACCAGTAAGGCAACCCCGCCAGCCTAGCCGGGTCCTCAACGAC
AGGAGCACGATCATGCGCACCCGTGGGGCCGCCATGCCGGCGATAATGGCCTGCTTCTCGCCGAAACGTT
TGGTGGCGGGACCAGTGACGAAGGCTTGAGCGAGGGCGTGCAAGATTCCGAATACCGCAAGCGACAGGCC
GATCATCGTCGCGCTCCAGCGAAAGCGGTCCTCGCCGAAAATGACCCAGAGCGCTGCCGGCACCTGTCCT
ACGAGTTGCATGATAAAGAAGACAGTCATAAGTGCGGCGACGATAGTCATGCCCCGCGCCCACCGGAAGG
AGCTGACTGGGTTGAAGGCTCTCAAGGGCATCGGTCGAGATCCCGGTGCCTAATGAGTGAGCTAACTTAC
ATTAATTGCGTTGCGCTCACTGCCCGCTTTCCAGTCGGGAAACCTGTCGTGCCAGCTGCATTAATGAATC
GGCCAACGCGCGGGGAGAGGCGGTTTGCGTATTGGGCGCCAGGGTGGTTTTTCTTTTCACCAGTGAGACG
GGCAACAGCTGATTGCCCTTCACCGCCTGGCCCTGAGAGAGTTGCAGCAAGCGGTCCACGCTGGTTTGCC
CCAGCAGGCGAAAATCCTGTTTGATGGTGGTTAACGGCGGGATATAACATGAGCTGTCTTCGGTATCGTC
GTATCCCACTACCGAGATATCCGCACCAACGCGCAGCCCGGACTCGGTAATGGCGCGCATTGCGCCCAGC
GCCATCTGATCGTTGGCAACCAGCATCGCAGTGGGAACGATGCCCTCATTCAGCATTTGCATGGTTTGTT
GAAAACCGGACATGGCACTCCAGTCGCCTTCCCGTTCCGCTATCGGCTGAATTTGATTGCGAGTGAGATA
TTTATGCCAGCCAGCCAGACGCAGACGCGCCGAGACAGAACTTAATGGGCCCGCTAACAGCGCGATTTGC
TGGTGACCCAATGCGACCAGATGCTCCACGCCCAGTCGCGTACCGTCTTCATGGGAGAAAATAATACTGT
TGATGGGTGTCTGGTCAGAGACATCAAGAAATAACGCCGGAACATTAGTGCAGGCAGCTTCCACAGCAAT
GGCATCCTGGTCATCCAGCGGATAGTTAATGATCAGCCCACTGACGCGTTGCGCGAGAAGATTGTGCACC
GCCGCTTTACAGGCTTCGACGCCGCTTCGTTCTACCATCGACACCACCACGCTGGCACCCAGTTGATCGG
CGCGAGATTTAATCGCCGCGACAATTTGCGACGGCGCGTGCAGGGCCAGACTGGAGGTGGCAACGCCAAT
CAGCAACGACTGTTTGCCCGCCAGTTGTTGTGCCACGCGGTTGGGAATGTAATTCAGCTCCGCCATCGCC
GCTTCCACTTTTTCCCGCGTTTTCGCAGAAACGTGGCTGGCCTGGTTCACCACGCGGGAAACGGTCTGAT
AAGAGACACCGGCATACTCTGCGACATCGTATAACGTTACTGGTTTCACATTCACCACCCTGAATTGACT
CTCTTCCGGGCGCTATCATGCCATACCGCGAAAGGTTTTGCGCCATTCGATGGTGTCCGGGATCTCGACG
CTCTCCCTTATGCGACTCCTGCATTAGGAAGCAGCCCAGTAGTAGGTTGAGGCCGTTGAGCACCGCCGCC
GCAAGGAATGGTGCATGCAAGGAGATGGCGCCCAACAGTCCCCCGGCCACGGGGCCTGCCACCATACCCA
CGCCGAAACAAGCGCTCATGAGCCCGAAGTGGCGAGCCCGATCTTCCCCATCGGTGATGTCGGCGATATA
GGCGCCAGCAACCGCACCTGTGGCGCCGGTGATGCCGGCCACGATGCGTCCGGCGTAGAGGATCG
Features (pLannotate 1.2.2; 20 found; start..end, strand, type, name):
     21..39      +  promoter       T7 promoter: promoter for bacteriophage T7 RNA polymerase
     40..64      +  protein_bind   lac operator: The lac repressor binds to the lac operator to inhibit transcription in E. coli. This inhibition can be relieved by adding lactose or isopropyl-β-D-thiogalactopyranoside (IPTG). lac repressor encoded by lacI
     79..101     +  RBS            RBS: efficient ribosome binding site from bacteriophage T7 gene 10 (Olins and Rangwala, 1989)
    144..431     +  CDS            SUMO: cleavable ubiquitin-like protein tag; S. cerevisiae SMT3 (truncated and modified); modified to prevent cleavage by eukaryotic SUMO proteases
    432..1022    +  CDS            CRYBA1 (fragment): CRBA1_HUMAN - Also known as CRYB1. Experimental evidence at protein level: Swiss-Prot protein existence level 1. Crystallins are the dominant structural components of the vertebrate eye lens. From Homo sapiens (Human).
   1078..1095    +  CDS            9xHis (fragment): 9xHis affinity tag
   1105..1154    +  CDS            SET1 (fragment): solubility-enhancement tag derived from T7 phage gene 10B
   1162..1209    +  terminator     T7 terminator: transcription terminator for bacteriophage T7 RNA polymerase
   1246..1701    +  rep_origin     f1 ori (sequence partly withheld): f1 bacteriophage origin of replication; arrow indicates direction of (+) strand synthesis
   1728..1832    +  promoter       AmpR promoter: bla
   1833..2693    +  CDS            AmpR: β-lactamase; bla; confers resistance to ampicillin, carbenicillin, and related antibiotics
   2864..3452    +  rep_origin     ori: high-copy-number ColE1/pMB1/pBR322/pUC origin of replication
   3638..3780    -  misc_feature   bom: basis of mobility region from pBR322
   3882..4073    -  CDS            rop: Rop protein, which maintains plasmids at low copy number; rop
   4090..4470    +  CDS            YPB1_ECOLX: Protein predicted: Swiss-Prot protein existence level 4. From Escherichia coli.
   4542..4833    -  CDS            TcR (fragment): tetracycline efflux protein; tet; confers resistance to tetracycline
   4848..4869    -  protein_bind   CAP binding site: CAP binding activates transcription in the presence of cAMP. E. coli catabolite activator protein
   4882..5964    -  CDS            lacI: lac repressor; lacI; The lac repressor binds to the lac operator to inhibit transcription in E. coli. This inhibition can be relieved by adding lactose or isopropyl-β-D-thiogalactopyranoside (IPTG).
   5965..6042    -  promoter       lacI promoter: lacI
   6050..6329    -  CDS            TcR (fragment): tetracycline efflux protein; tet; confers resistance to tetracycline
