[The description below was written by a language model from this plasmid's Addgene catalogue record and pLannotate feature annotations shown in this document.]
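Description:
pE-SUMO CRYBA1 is a bacterial expression plasmid built on the LifeSensors pE-SUMO backbone, a pET-style vector, for producing human beta A1-crystallin in E. coli. It is maintained through a ColE1/pBR322-type origin accompanied by the rop gene and the bom region. Selection is by ampicillin through the bla (AmpR) gene. An f1 phage origin is also present, and the tetracycline-resistance fragments flanking the lacI cassette are non-functional remnants of the pBR322 lineage. The two deposited full sequences differ by a single nucleotide in length (about 6.33 kb), with the offset arising downstream of the insert, and they give identical annotations.

The expression cassette consists of a T7 promoter with an adjacent lac operator, the T7 gene 10 ribosome binding site, and a T7 terminator. The plasmid-borne lacI supplies repressor, so transcription depends on T7 RNA polymerase in the host and is inducible with IPTG. The open reading frame encodes an N-terminal 6xHis tag followed by yeast Smt3 SUMO, fused directly to the 591 bp CRYBA1 coding sequence. The insert was placed between BsaI and XbaI sites, both destroyed in cloning. The feature table does not annotate the N-terminal His tag. The His-tag and T7 gene 10-like fragments it places downstream of the insert appear to be vector remnants rather than part of the described fusion.

According to the depositor, the fusion expresses well and is purified through the His tag. Ulp1 SUMO protease then removes the tag to leave the native N-terminal alanine of beta A1-crystallin, and the released tag and the protease are cleared on NTA resin. The associated publication used 15N-labeled crystallin standards to measure absolute crystallin abundance in lenses.
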