Addgene plasmid #80745: pE-SUMO CRYBA1
Purpose: Expression of human beta A1-crystallin in E. coli
Depositing lab: Larry David. Depositing organization: Oregon Health & Science University. Publication: Measurement of absolute abundance of crystallins in human and αA N101D transgenic mouse lenses using (15)N-labeled crystallin standards. Halverson-Kolkind KA, Caputo N, Lampi KJ, Srivastava O, David LL. Exp Eye Res. 2024 Nov;248:110115. doi: 10.1016/j.exer.2024.110115. Epub 2024 Oct 3. PubMed 39368693.
Backbone
  Vector backbone: pE-SUMO
  Backbone manufacturer: LifeSensors
  Backbone size w/o insert (bp): 5761
  Vector type: Bacterial Expression
Growth in bacteria
  Bacterial resistance: Ampicillin, 100 μg/mL
  Growth temperature: 37°C
  Growth strain: DH5alpha
  Copy number: Unknown
Gene/Insert
  Gene/Insert name: CRYBA1
  Species: H. sapiens (human)
  Insert size (bp): 591
  GenBank ID: BC069537.1
  Entrez Gene: CRYBA1 (a.k.a. CRYB1, CTRCT10)
  Promoter: T7
  Tag / fusion protein: 6xHIS (N terminal on insert); Smt3 SUMO (N terminal on insert)
  Cloning method: Restriction Enzyme; 5′ cloning site BsaI (destroyed during cloning); 3′ cloning site XbaI (destroyed during cloning)
  Sequencing primers: 5′ T7; 3′ T7 terminator
Resource information
  A portion of this plasmid was derived from a plasmid made by: DNASU plasmid HsCD00303441
Terms and licenses: Academic/Nonprofit Terms; Industry Terms: Not Available to Industry
Depositor comments: Expresses well as a N-terminal SUMO tagged protein with a 6XHis tag on the N-terminus for purification. The SUMO tag can be removed using ulp1 SUMO protease to yeild native N-terminal Ala of beta A1-cystallin.. Both the SUMO tag and ulp1 SUMO protease can then be removed using an NTA resin. ulp1 SUMO protease can be ordered from LifeSensors or expressed using AddGene plasmid 64697.
How to cite: pE-SUMO CRYBA1 was a gift from Larry David (Addgene plasmid # 80745 ; http://n2t.net/addgene:80745 ; RRID:Addgene_80745)
