>Addgene plasmid #80745 | pE-SUMO CRYBA1 | addgene partial sequence | sequence record 153526 | T7 5'-TAATACGACTCACTATAGGG-3'
TTCCCCTCTAGAAATAATTTTGTTTAACTTTAAGAAGGAGATATACCATGGGTCATCACCATCATCATCA
CGGGTCCCTGCAGGACTCAGAAGTCAATCAAGAAGCTAAGCCAGAGGTCAAGCCAGAAGTCAAGCCTGAG
ACTCACATCAATTTAAAGGTGTCCGATGGATCTTCAGAGATCTTCTTCAAGATCAAAAAGACCACTCCTT
TAAGAAGGCTGATGGAAGCGTTCGCTAAAAGACAGGGTAAGGAAATGGACTCCTTAAGATTCTTGTACGA
CGGTATTAGAATTCAAGCTGATCAGGCCCCTGAAGATTTGGACATGGAGGATAACGATATTATTGAGGCT
CACCGCGAACAGATTGGAGGTGCTCAGACCAACCCTACGCCGGGGTCCCTGGGGCCATGGAAGATAACCA
TCTATGATCAGGAGAACTTTCAGGGCAAGAGGATGGAGTTCACCAGCTCCTGTCCAAATGTCTCTGAGCG
CAGTTTTGATAATGTCCGGTCCCTGAAGGTGGAAAGTGGCGCCTGGATTGGTTATGAGCATACCAGCTTC
TGTGGGCAACAGTTTATCCTGGAGAGAGGAGAATACCCTCGCTGGGATGCCTGGAGTGGGAGTAATGCCT
ACCACATTGAGCGTCTCATGTCCTTCCGCCCCATCTGTTCAGCTAATCATAAGGAGTCTAAGATGACCAT
CTTTGAGAAGGAAAACTTTATTGGACGCCAGTGGGAGATCTCTGACGACTACCCCTCCTTGCAAGCCATG
GGCTGGTTCAACAACGAAGTCGGCTCCATGAAGATACAAAGTGGGGCCTGGGTTTGCTACCAATATCCTG
GATATCGTGGGTATCAGTATATCTTGGAATGTGACCATCATGGAGGAGACTATAAACATTGGAGAGAG
