>Addgene plasmid #80745 | pE-SUMO CRYBA1 | addgene partial sequence | sequence record 153527 | T7term 5'-GCTAGTTATTGCTCAGCGG-3'
CTTCCTTTCGGGCTTTGTTAGCAGCCGGATCTCAGTGGTGGTGGTGGTGGTGCTCGAGTGCGGCCGCAAG
CTTGTCGACGGAGCTCGAATTCGGATCCTCTAGATTACTGTTGGATTCGGCGAATCGATTGGATCTGCGA
AGTCTGGGCATGAGAGCCCCACTCTCTCCAATGTTTATAGTCTCCTCCATGATGGTCACATTCCAAGATA
TACTGATACCCACGATATCCAGGATATTGGTAGCAAACCCAGGCCCCACTTTGTATCTTCATGGAGCCGA
CTTCGTTGTTGAACCAGCCCATGGCTTGCAAGGAGGGGTAGTCGTCAGAGATCTCCCACTGGCGTCCAAT
AAAGTTTTCCTTCTCAAAGATGGTCATCTTAGACTCCTTATGATTAGCTGAACAGATGGGGCGGAAGGAC
ATGAGACGCTCAATGTGGTAGGCATTACTCCCACTCCAGGCATCCCAGCGAGGGTATTCTCCTCTCTCCA
GGATAAACTGTTGCCCACAGAAGCTGGTATGCTCATAACCAATCCAGGCGCCACTTTCCACCTTCAGGGA
CCGGACATTATCAAAACTGCGCTCAGAGACATTTGGACAGGAGCTGGTGAACTCCATCCTCTTGCCCTGA
AAGTTCTCCTGATCATAGATGGTTATCTTCCATGGCCCCAGGGACCCCGGCGTAGGGTTGGTCTGAGCAC
CTCCAATCTGTTCGCGGTGAGCCTCAATAATATCGTTATCCTCCATGTCCAAATCTTCAGGGGCCTGATC
AGCTTGAATTCTAATACCGTCGTACAAGAATCTTAAGGAGTCCATTTCCTTACCCTGTCTTTTAGCGAAC
GCTTCCATCAGCCTTCTTAAAGGAGTGGTCTTTTTGATCTTGAAGAAGATCTCTGAAGATCCATCGGACA
CCTTTAAATTGATGTGAGTCTCAGGCTTGACTTCTGGCTTGACCTCTGGCTTAGCTTCTTGATTGACTTC
TGAGTCCTGCAGGGAC
